Addgene plasmid #192246: pCDH-CMV-RPS4X-3xHA plasmid
Purpose: overexpression vector of RPS4X-3XHA
Depositing lab: Dieter Wolf. Depositing organization: Xiamen University. Publication: eIF3 mRNA selectivity profiling reveals eIF3k as a cancer-relevant regulator of ribosome content. Duan H, Zhang S, Zarai Y, Ollinger R, Wu Y, Sun L, Hu C, He Y, Tian G, Rad R, Kong X, Cheng Y, Tuller T, Wolf DA. EMBO J. 2023 Jun 15;42(12):e112362. doi: 10.15252/embj.2022112362. Epub 2023 May 8. PubMed 37155573.
Backbone
  Vector backbone: pCDH-CMV-MCS-EF1-puro-3XFLAG-3XHA(XbaI_NotI)
  Backbone manufacturer: generously provided by L. Wen (Xiamen University)
  Vector type: Lentiviral
  Selectable markers: Puromycin
Growth in bacteria
  Bacterial resistance: Ampicillin, 100 μg/mL
  Growth temperature: 37°C
  Growth strain: NEB Stable
  Copy number: High Copy
Gene/Insert
  Gene/Insert name: RPS4X CDS without stop coden
  Species: H. sapiens (human)
  Insert size (bp): 789
  Entrez Gene: RPS4X (a.k.a. CCG2, DXS306, RPS4, S4, SCAR, SCR10, eS4)
  Tag / fusion protein: 3xHA (C terminal on insert)
  Cloning method: Restriction Enzyme; 5′ cloning site XbaI (unknown if destroyed); 3′ cloning site NotI (unknown if destroyed)
  Sequencing primers: 5′ CMV-F_CGCAAATGGGCGGTAGGCGTG; 3′ ACC TTC TCT AGG CAC CCG TTC AAT TGC CGA
Terms and licenses: Academic/Nonprofit Terms; Industry Terms: Not Available to Industry
Depositor comments: Please visit https://www.biorxiv.org/content/10.1101/2022.08.28.505560v2 for bioRxiv preprint.
How to cite: pCDH-CMV-RPS4X-3xHA plasmid was a gift from Dieter Wolf (Addgene plasmid # 192246 ; http://n2t.net/addgene:192246 ; RRID:Addgene_192246)
