[The description below was written by a language model from this plasmid's Addgene catalogue record and pLannotate feature annotations shown in this document.]
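Description:
pCDH-CMV-RPS4X-3xHA is a lentiviral transfer plasmid for overexpressing human ribosomal protein RPS4X (eS4) with a C-terminal 3xHA epitope tag. It is built on a pCDH-CMV-MCS-EF1-puro derivative that carries 3xFLAG/3xHA tag sequences, and the 789 bp RPS4X coding sequence, lacking its stop codon, was inserted between XbaI and NotI so that it reads into the downstream tag. The feature table annotates the RPS4X ORF immediately after the CMV enhancer/promoter but does not separately annotate the HA repeats, which presumably lie in the unannotated stretch between the ORF and the next promoter. In bacteria the plasmid replicates from a high-copy ColE1/pUC-type origin and is selected with ampicillin through the β-lactamase gene. Small lac, rop, bom and lacZα fragments are backbone remnants.

The viral portion has a third-generation layout. An RSV promoter fused to a truncated HIV-1 5' LTR drives genomic RNA production in packaging cells without Tat. It is followed by the Ψ packaging signal with a gag fragment, the RRE for Rev-dependent nuclear export, and the cPPT/CTS, which aids nuclear import of the provirus. Downstream of the CMV-RPS4X-3xHA cassette, an EF-1α core promoter joined to an HTLV-1 LTR segment expresses puromycin N-acetyltransferase, allowing selection of transduced mammalian cells. A WPRE enhances transcript expression, and a truncated 3' LTR closes the proviral unit, followed by an SV40 poly(A) signal and an SV40 origin. According to the record, the construct serves as an RPS4X-3xHA overexpression vector, and the HA tag allows detection or immunoprecipitation of the tagged ribosomal protein. It was deposited with a study of eIF3 mRNA selectivity and the regulation of ribosome content.
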