Features (pLannotate 1.2.2; 28 found; start..end, strand, type, name):
      3..229     +  promoter       RSV promoter: Rous sarcoma virus enhancer/promoter
    230..410     +  LTR            5' LTR (truncated): truncated 5' long terminal repeat (LTR) from HIV-1
    457..582     +  misc_feature   HIV-1 Ψ: packaging signal of human immunodeficiency virus type 1
    566..904     +  CDS            HIV-1 gag (fragment): gag protein from human immunodeficiency virus 1; gag
   1075..1308    +  misc_feature   RRE: The Rev response element (RRE) of HIV-1 allows for Rev-dependent mRNA export from the nucleus to the cytoplasm.
   1685..1785    +  CDS            Rev (fragment): human immunodeficiency virus 1 (HIV-1) Rev protein; rev; enhances nuclear export of unspliced and incompletely spliced viral mRNAs
   1804..1920    +  misc_feature   cPPT/CTS: central polypurine tract and central termination sequence of HIV-1
   1933..2009    +  enhancer       CMV enhancer (fragment): human cytomegalovirus immediate early enhancer
   2010..2213    +  promoter       CMV promoter: human cytomegalovirus (CMV) immediate early promoter
   2284..3072    +  CDS            RPS4X (sequence withheld): RS4X_HUMAN - Also known as CCG2, RPS4, SCAR. Experimental evidence at protein level: Swiss-Prot protein existence level 1. From Homo sapiens (Human).
   3234..3445    +  promoter       EF-1α core promoter: core promoter for human elongation factor EF-1α
   3458..3726    +  LTR            5' LTR (truncated): truncated 5' long terminal repeat (LTR) from human T-cell leukemia virus (HTLV) type 1
   3753..4352    +  CDS            PuroR: puromycin N-acetyltransferase; pac from Streptomyces alboniger; confers resistance to puromycin
   4359..4947    +  misc_feature   WPRE: woodchuck hepatitis virus posttranscriptional regulatory element
   4942..5049    +  CDS            nef (fragment): NEF_SIVS4 - Experimental evidence at protein level: Swiss-Prot protein existence level 1. Interferes with TCR signaling from the cell membrane. Interacts with CD247/TCRZ (TCR zeta chain) and exert potent down- regulation of cell surface TCR/CD3 complexes. From Simian immunodeficiency virus (isolate F236/smH4) (SIV-sm) (Simian immunodeficiency virus sooty mangabey monkey).
   5074..5254    +  LTR            5' LTR (truncated): truncated 5' long terminal repeat (LTR) from HIV-1
   5326..5447    +  polyA_signal   SV40 poly(A) signal: SV40 polyadenylation signal
   5487..5622    +  rep_origin     SV40 ori: SV40 origin of replication
   5679..5695    -  protein_bind   lac operator: The lac repressor binds to the lac operator to inhibit transcription in E. coli. This inhibition can be relieved by adding lactose or isopropyl-β-D-thiogalactopyranoside (IPTG). lac repressor encoded by lacI
   5703..5733    -  promoter       lac promoter: promoter for the E. coli lac operon
   5748..5769    -  protein_bind   CAP binding site: CAP binding activates transcription in the presence of cAMP. E. coli catabolite activator protein
   5782..5874    -  CDS            lacI (fragment): lac repressor; lacI; The lac repressor binds to the lac operator to inhibit transcription in E. coli. This inhibition can be relieved by adding lactose or isopropyl-β-D-thiogalactopyranoside (IPTG).
   6057..6645    -  rep_origin     ori: high-copy-number ColE1/pMB1/pBR322/pUC origin of replication
   6816..7676    -  CDS            AmpR: β-lactamase; bla; confers resistance to ampicillin, carbenicillin, and related antibiotics
   7677..7781    -  promoter       AmpR promoter: bla
   7876..7911    +  CDS            rop (fragment): Rop protein, which maintains plasmids at low copy number; rop
   8013..8112    +  misc_feature   bom (fragment): basis of mobility region from pBR322
   8118..8272    -  CDS            lacZα (fragment): LacZα fragment of β-galactosidase; lacZ fragment
>Addgene plasmid #192246 | pCDH-CMV-RPS4X-3xHA plasmid | addgene full sequence | sequence record 380726 | Addgene NGS Result
CGTGTAGTCTTATGCAATACTCTTGTAGTCTTGCAACATGGTAACGATGAGTTAGCAACATGCCTTACAA
GGAGAGAAAAAGCACCGTGCATGCCGATTGGTGGAAGTAAGGTGGTACGATCGTGCCTTATTAGGAAGGC
AACAGACGGGTCTGACATGGATTGGACGAACCACTGAATTGCCGCATTGCAGAGATATTGTATTTAAGTG
CCTAGCTCGATACATAAACGGGTCTCTCTGGTTAGACCAGATCTGAGCCTGGGAGCTCTCTGGCTAACTA
GGGAACCCACTGCTTAAGCCTCAATAAAGCTTGCCTTGAGTGCTTCAAGTAGTGTGTGCCCGTCTGTTGT
GTGACTCTGGTAACTAGAGATCCCTCAGACCCTTTTAGTCAGTGTGGAAAATCTCTAGCAGTGGCGCCCG
AACAGGGACTTGAAAGCGAAAGGGAAACCAGAGGAGCTCTCTCGACGCAGGACTCGGCTTGCTGAAGCGC
GCACGGCAAGAGGCGAGGGGCGGCGACTGGTGAGTACGCCAAAAATTTTGACTAGCGGAGGCTAGAAGGA
GAGAGATGGGTGCGAGAGCGTCAGTATTAAGCGGGGGAGAATTAGATCGCGATGGGAAAAAATTCGGTTA
AGGCCAGGGGGAAAGAAAAAATATAAATTAAAACATATAGTATGGGCAAGCAGGGAGCTAGAACGATTCG
CAGTTAATCCTGGCCTGTTAGAAACATCAGAAGGCTGTAGACAAATACTGGGACAGCTACAACCATCCCT
TCAGACAGGATCAGAAGAACTTAGATCATTATATAATACAGTAGCAACCCTCTATTGTGTGCATCAAAGG
ATAGAGATAAAAGACACCAAGGAAGCTTTAGACAAGATAGAGGAAGAGCAAAACAAAAGTAAGACCACCG
CACAGCAAGCGGCCACTGATCTTCAGACCTGGAGGAGGAGATATGAGGGACAATTGGAGAAGTGAATTAT
ATAAATATAAAGTAGTAAAAATTGAACCATTAGGAGTAGCACCCACCAAGGCAAAGAGAAGAGTGGTGCA
GAGAGAAAAAAGAGCAGTGGGAATAGGAGCTTTGTTCCTTGGGTTCTTGGGAGCAGCAGGAAGCACTATG
GGCGCAGCGTCAATGACGCTGACGGTACAGGCCAGACAATTATTGTCTGGTATAGTGCAGCAGCAGAACA
ATTTGCTGAGGGCTATTGAGGCGCAACAGCATCTGTTGCAACTCACAGTCTGGGGCATCAAGCAGCTCCA
GGCAAGAATCCTGGCTGTGGAAAGATACCTAAAGGATCAACAGCTCCTGGGGATTTGGGGTTGCTCTGGA
AAACTCATTTGCACCACTGCTGTGCCTTGGAATGCTAGTTGGAGTAATAAATCTCTGGAACAGATTTGGA
ATCACACGACCTGGATGGAGTGGGACAGAGAAATTAACAATTACACAAGCTTAATACACTCCTTAATTGA
AGAATCGCAAAACCAGCAAGAAAAGAATGAACAAGAATTATTGGAATTAGATAAATGGGCAAGTTTGTGG
AATTGGTTTAACATAACAAATTGGCTGTGGTATATAAAATTATTCATAATGATAGTAGGAGGCTTGGTAG
GTTTAAGAATAGTTTTTGCTGTACTTTCTATAGTGAATAGAGTTAGGCAGGGATATTCACCATTATCGTT
TCAGACCCACCTCCCAACCCCGAGGGGACCCGACAGGCCCGAAGGAATAGAAGAAGAAGGTGGAGAGAGA
GACAGAGACAGATCCATTCGATTAGTGAACGGATCTCGACGGTATCGGTTAACTTTTAAAAGAAAAGGGG
GGATTGGGGGGTACAGTGCAGGGGAAAGAATAGTAGACATAATAGCAACAGACATACAAACTAAAGAATT
ACAAAAACAAATTACAAAATTCAAAATTTTATCGATACTAGTATTATGCCCAGTACATGACCTTATGGGA
CTTTCCTACTTGGCAGTACATCTACGTATTAGTCATCGCTATTACCATGGTGATGCGGTTTTGGCAGTAC
ATCAATGGGCGTGGATAGCGGTTTGACTCACGGGGATTTCCAAGTCTCCACCCCATTGACGTCAATGGGA
GTTTGTTTTGGCACCAAAATCAACGGGACTTTCCAAAATGTCGTAACAACTCCGCCCCATTGACGCAAAT
GGGCGGTAGGCGTGTACGGTGGGAGGTTTATATAAGCAGAGCTCGTTTAGTGAACCGTCAGATCGCCTGG
AGACGCCATCCACGCTGTTTTGACCTCCATAGAAGATTCTAGA
[789 nt withheld, positions 2284-3072]
CTCGAGCCATGGAAGCTTTACCCTTATGACGTACCTGACTATGCTGGCGCCTACCCTTATGACGTACCTG
ACTATGCTGGATACCCTTATGACGTACCTGACTATGCTGGAGATATCTAAGCGGCCGCGAAGGATCTGCG
ATCGCTCCGGTGCCCGTCAGTGGGCAGAGCGCACATCGCCCACAGTCCCCGAGAAGTTGGGGGGAGGGGT
CGGCAATTGAACGGGTGCCTAGAGAAGGTGGCGCGGGGTAAACTGGGAAAGTGATGTCGTGTACTGGCTC
CGCCTTTTTCCCGAGGGTGGGGGAGAACCGTATATAAGTGCAGTAGTCGCCGTGAACGTTCTTTTTCGCA
ACGGGTTTGCCGCCAGAACACAGCTGAAGCTTCGAGGGGCTCGCATCTCTCCTTCACGCGCCCGCCGCCC
TACCTGAGGCCGCCATCCACGCCGGTTGAGTCGCGTTCTGCCGCCTCCCGCCTGTGGTGCCTCCTGAACT
GCGTCCGCCGTCTAGGTAAGTTTAAAGCTCAGGTCGAGACCGGGCCTTTGTCCGGCGCTCCCTTGGAGCC
TACCTAGACTCAGCCGGCTCTCCACGCTTTGCCTGACCCTGCTTGCTCAACTCTACGTCTTTGTTTCGTT
TTCTGTTCTGCGCCGTTACAGATCCAAGCTGTGACCGGCGCCTACGCTAGATGACCGAGTACAAGCCCAC
GGTGCGCCTCGCCACCCGCGACGACGTCCCCAGGGCCGTACGCACCCTCGCCGCCGCGTTCGCCGACTAC
CCCGCCACGCGCCACACCGTCGATCCGGACCGCCACATCGAGCGGGTCACCGAGCTGCAAGAACTCTTCC
TCACGCGCGTCGGGCTCGACATCGGCAAGGTGTGGGTCGCGGACGACGGCGCCGCGGTGGCGGTCTGGAC
CACGCCGGAGAGCGTCGAAGCGGGGGCGGTGTTCGCCGAGATCGGCCCGCGCATGGCCGAGTTGAGCGGT
TCCCGGCTGGCCGCGCAGCAACAGATGGAAGGCCTCCTGGCGCCGCACCGGCCCAAGGAGCCCGCGTGGT
TCCTGGCCACCGTCGGCGTCTCGCCCGACCACCAGGGCAAGGGTCTGGGCAGCGCCGTCGTGCTCCCCGG
AGTGGAGGCGGCCGAGCGCGCCGGGGTGCCCGCCTTCCTGGAGACCTCCGCGCCCCGCAACCTCCCCTTC
TACGAGCGGCTCGGCTTCACCGTCACCGCCGACGTCGAGGTGCCCGAAGGACCGCGCACCTGGTGCATGA
CCCGCAAGCCCGGTGCCTGAGTCGACAATCAACCTCTGGATTACAAAATTTGTGAAAGATTGACTGGTAT
TCTTAACTATGTTGCTCCTTTTACGCTATGTGGATACGCTGCTTTAATGCCTTTGTATCATGCTATTGCT
TCCCGTATGGCTTTCATTTTCTCCTCCTTGTATAAATCCTGGTTGCTGTCTCTTTATGAGGAGTTGTGGC
CCGTTGTCAGGCAACGTGGCGTGGTGTGCACTGTGTTTGCTGACGCAACCCCCACTGGTTGGGGCATTGC
CACCACCTGTCAGCTCCTTTCCGGGACTTTCGCTTTCCCCCTCCCTATTGCCACGGCGGAACTCATCGCC
GCCTGCCTTGCCCGCTGCTGGACAGGGGCTCGGCTGTTGGGCACTGACAATTCCGTGGTGTTGTCGGGGA
AATCATCGTCCTTTCCTTGGCTGCTCGCCTGTGTTGCCACCTGGATTCTGCGCGGGACGTCCTTCTGCTA
CGTCCCTTCGGCCCTCAATCCAGCGGACCTTCCTTCCCGCGGCCTGCTGCCGGCTCTGCGGCCTCTTCCG
CGTCTTCGCCTTCGCCCTCAGACGAGTCGGATCTCCCTTTGGGCCGCCTCCCCGCCTGGTACCTTTAAGA
CCAATGACTTACAAGGCAGCTGTAGATCTTAGCCACTTTTTAAAAGAAAAGGGGGGACTGGAAGGGCTAA
TTCACTCCCAACGAAGATAAGATCTGCTTTTTGCTTGTACTGGGTCTCTCTGGTTAGACCAGATCTGAGC
CTGGGAGCTCTCTGGCTAACTAGGGAACCCACTGCTTAAGCCTCAATAAAGCTTGCCTTGAGTGCTTCAA
GTAGTGTGTGCCCGTCTGTTGTGTGACTCTGGTAACTAGAGATCCCTCAGACCCTTTTAGTCAGTGTGGA
AAATCTCTAGCAGTAGTAGTTCATGTCATCTTATTATTCAGTATTTATAACTTGCAAAGAAATGAATATC
AGAGAGTGAGAGGAACTTGTTTATTGCAGCTTATAATGGTTACAAATAAAGCAATAGCATCACAAATTTC
ACAAATAAAGCATTTTTTTCACTGCATTCTAGTTGTGGTTTGTCCAAACTCATCAATGTATCTTATCATG
TCTGGCTCTAGCTATCCCGCCCCTAACTCCGCCCATCCCGCCCCTAACTCCGCCCAGTTCCGCCCATTCT
CCGCCCCATGGCTGACTAATTTTTTTTATTTATGCAGAGGCCGAGGCCGCCTCGGCCTCTGAGCTATTCC
AGAAGTAGTGAGGAGGCTTTTTTGGAGGCCTAGACTTTTGCAGAGACCAAATTCGTAATCATGTCATAGC
TGTTTCCTGTGTGAAATTGTTATCCGCTCACAATTCCACACAACATACGAGCCGGAAGCATAAAGTGTAA
AGCCTGGGGTGCCTAATGAGTGAGCTAACTCACATTAATTGCGTTGCGCTCACTGCCCGCTTTCCAGTCG
GGAAACCTGTCGTGCCAGCTGCATTAATGAATCGGCCAACGCGCGGGGAGAGGCGGTTTGCGTATTGGGC
GCTCTTCCGCTTCCTCGCTCACTGACTCGCTGCGCTCGGTCGTTCGGCTGCGGCGAGCGGTATCAGCTCA
CTCAAAGGCGGTAATACGGTTATCCACAGAATCAGGGGATAACGCAGGAAAGAACATGTGAGCAAAAGGC
CAGCAAAAGGCCAGGAACCGTAAAAAGGCCGCGTTGCTGGCGTTTTTCCATAGGCTCCGCCCCCCTGACG
AGCATCACAAAAATCGACGCTCAAGTCAGAGGTGGCGAAACCCGACAGGACTATAAAGATACCAGGCGTT
TCCCCCTGGAAGCTCCCTCGTGCGCTCTCCTGTTCCGACCCTGCCGCTTACCGGATACCTGTCCGCCTTT
CTCCCTTCGGGAAGCGTGGCGCTTTCTCATAGCTCACGCTGTAGGTATCTCAGTTCGGTGTAGGTCGTTC
GCTCCAAGCTGGGCTGTGTGCACGAACCCCCCGTTCAGCCCGACCGCTGCGCCTTATCCGGTAACTATCG
TCTTGAGTCCAACCCGGTAAGACACGACTTATCGCCACTGGCAGCAGCCACTGGTAACAGGATTAGCAGA
GCGAGGTATGTAGGCGGTGCTACAGAGTTCTTGAAGTGGTGGCCTAACTACGGCTACACTAGAAGAACAG
TATTTGGTATCTGCGCTCTGCTGAAGCCAGTTACCTTCGGAAAAAGAGTTGGTAGCTCTTGATCCGGCAA
ACAAACCACCGCTGGTAGCGGTGGTTTTTTTGTTTGCAAGCAGCAGATTACGCGCAGAAAAAAAGGATCT
CAAGAAGATCCTTTGATCTTTTCTACGGGGTCTGACGCTCAGTGGAACGAAAACTCACGTTAAGGGATTT
TGGTCATGAGATTATCAAAAAGGATCTTCACCTAGATCCTTTTAAATTAAAAATGAAGTTTTAAATCAAT
CTAAAGTATATATGAGTAAACTTGGTCTGACAGTTACCAATGCTTAATCAGTGAGGCACCTATCTCAGCG
ATCTGTCTATTTCGTTCATCCATAGTTGCCTGACTCCCCGTCGTGTAGATAACTACGATACGGGAGGGCT
TACCATCTGGCCCCAGTGCTGCAATGATACCGCGAGACCCACGCTCACCGGCTCCAGATTTATCAGCAAT
AAACCAGCCAGCCGGAAGGGCCGAGCGCAGAAGTGGTCCTGCAACTTTATCCGCCTCCATCCAGTCTATT
AATTGTTGCCGGGAAGCTAGAGTAAGTAGTTCGCCAGTTAATAGTTTGCGCAACGTTGTTGCCATTGCTA
CAGGCATCGTGGTGTCACGCTCGTCGTTTGGTATGGCTTCATTCAGCTCCGGTTCCCAACGATCAAGGCG
AGTTACATGATCCCCCATGTTGTGCAAAAAAGCGGTTAGCTCCTTCGGTCCTCCGATCGTTGTCAGAAGT
AAGTTGGCCGCAGTGTTATCACTCATGGTTATGGCAGCACTGCATAATTCTCTTACTGTCATGCCATCCG
TAAGATGCTTTTCTGTGACTGGTGAGTACTCAACCAAGTCATTCTGAGAATAGTGTATGCGGCGACCGAG
TTGCTCTTGCCCGGCGTCAATACGGGATAATACCGCGCCACATAGCAGAACTTTAAAAGTGCTCATCATT
GGAAAACGTTCTTCGGGGCGAAAACTCTCAAGGATCTTACCGCTGTTGAGATCCAGTTCGATGTAACCCA
CTCGTGCACCCAACTGATCTTCAGCATCTTTTACTTTCACCAGCGTTTCTGGGTGAGCAAAAACAGGAAG
GCAAAATGCCGCAAAAAAGGGAATAAGGGCGACACGGAAATGTTGAATACTCATACTCTTCCTTTTTCAA
TATTATTGAAGCATTTATCAGGGTTATTGTCTCATGAGCGGATACATATTTGAATGTATTTAGAAAAATA
AACAAATAGGGGTTCCGCGCACATTTCCCCGAAAAGTGCCACCTGACGTCTAAGAAACCATTATTATCAT
GACATTAACCTATAAAAATAGGCGTATCACGAGGCCCTTTCGTCTCGCGCGTTTCGGTGATGACGGTGAA
AACCTCTGACACATGCAGCTCCCGGAGACGGTCACAGCTTGTCTGTAAGCGGATGCCGGGAGCAGACAAG
CCCGTCAGGGCGCGTCAGCGGGTGTTGGCGGGTGTCGGGGCTGGCTTAACTATGCGGCATCAGAGCAGAT
TGTACTGAGAGTGCACCATATGCGGTGTGAAATACCGCACAGATGCGTAAGGAGAAAATACCGCATCAGG
CGCCATTCGCCATTCAGGCTGCGCAACTGTTGGGAAGGGCGATCGGTGCGGGCCTCTTCGCTATTACGCC
AGCTGGCGAAAGGGGGATGTGCTGCAAGGCGATTAAGTTGGGTAACGCCAGGGTTTTCCCAGTCACGACG
TTGTAAAACGACGGCCAGTGCCAAGCTGACG
